>Addgene plasmid #13255 | pLPC FLAG hRap1 delta Br | addgene partial sequence | sequence record 19723 | CMV-F 5'-CGCAAATGGGCGGTAGGCGTG-3'
GCAGAGCTCTCTGGCTACTAGAGAACCCACTGCTTACTGGCTTATCGAAATTAATACGACTCACTATAGG
GAGACCCAAGCTTGGTACCGAGCTCGGATCTGCCGCCACCATGGACTACAAAGACGATGACGATAAAGGA
TCTGCGGAGGCGTTGGATTTGGGCAAAGACCCCAACGGGCCCACCCATTCCTCGACTCTGTTCGTGAGGG
ACGACGGCAGCTCCATGTCCTTCTACGTGCGGCCCAGCCCGGCCAAGCGTGGATCCCTGGAGCCCTATCG
GCTGGGCCCCGCCTCGGCGGCGGACACCGGCTCGGAAGCAAAGCCCGGGGCCCTGGCCGAGGGCGCCGCG
GAGCCGGAGCCGCAGCGGCACGCCGGGCGGATCGCCTTCACGGATGCGGACGACGTAGCCATCCTTACCT
ACGTGAAGGAAAATGCCCGCTCGCCCAGCTCCGTCACCGGTAACGCCTTGTGGAAAGCGATGGAGAAGAG
CTCGCTCACGCAGCACTCGTGGCAGTCCCTGAAGGACCGCTACCTCAAGCACCTGCGGGGCCAGGAGCAT
AAGTACCTGCTGGGGGACGCGCCGGTGAGCCCCTCCTCCCAGAAGCTCAAGCGGAAGGCGGAGGAGGACC
CGGAGGCCGCGGATAGCGGGGAACCACAGAATAAGAGAACTCCAGAT
