[The description below was written by a language model from this plasmid's Addgene catalogue record.]
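Description:
pLPC FLAG hRap1 delta Br is a retroviral expression plasmid built on the pLPC backbone (about 5.7 kb without insert) for delivering a deletion mutant of the human telomeric protein Rap1 into mammalian cells. It is maintained in E. coli as a high-copy plasmid under ampicillin selection, and it carries a puromycin marker so that transduced mammalian cells can be selected. As a retroviral vector, it is meant to be packaged into viral particles that integrate the expression cassette into the target cell genome, giving stable rather than transient expression. The record provides no feature table and does not state the promoter driving the insert or the other regulatory elements of the backbone.

The insert, roughly 1 kb and cloned between BglII and EcoRI sites that both remain intact, derives from human TERF2IP (Rap1, Repressor Activator Protein 1). It encodes residues 2–44 joined to residues 96–399, removing an internal segment near the N-terminus. The "delta Br" name suggests that this corresponds to loss of the BRCT domain, although the record does not say so explicitly. The coding sequence also carries an M5L point substitution. A FLAG epitope supplied by the backbone is fused to the N-terminus, allowing the mutant protein to be detected or immunoprecipitated separately from endogenous Rap1.

The associated publication concerns how Rap1 influences the length and heterogeneity of human telomeres. This fits use of the construct for stable expression of a domain-deletion allele in human cells, to test the contribution of the deleted region to telomere length regulation.
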