Addgene plasmid #13255: pLPC FLAG hRap1 delta Br
Depositing lab: Titia de Lange. Depositing organization: Rockefeller University. Publication: Rap1 affects the length and heterogeneity of human telomeres. Li B, de Lange T. Mol Biol Cell. 2003 Dec . 14(12):5060-8. 10.1091/mbc.e03-06-0403 PubMed 14565979.
Backbone
  Vector backbone: pLPC
  Backbone size w/o insert (bp): 5700
  Vector type: Retroviral
  Selectable markers: Puromycin
Growth in bacteria
  Bacterial resistance: Ampicillin, 100 μg/mL
  Growth temperature: 37°C
  Growth strain: DH5alpha
  Copy number: High Copy
Gene/Insert
  Gene/Insert name: Repressor Activator Protein 1 delta Br (alt names: Rap1 delta Br; Rap1; 1101)
  Species: H. sapiens (human)
  Insert size (bp): 1030
  Mutation: contains hRap1 aa2-44 + 96-399 and the point mutation M5L
  GenBank ID: AF262988
  Entrez Gene: TERF2IP (a.k.a. DRIP5, RAP1)
  Tag / fusion protein: FLAG (N terminal on backbone)
  Cloning method: Restriction Enzyme; 5′ cloning site BglII (not destroyed); 3′ cloning site EcoRI (not destroyed)
  Sequencing primers: 5′ TAGGCGTGTACGGTGGGA; 3′ CTTGCCAAACCTACAGGT
Terms and licenses: Academic/Nonprofit Terms; Industry Terms: Not Available to Industry
How to cite: pLPC FLAG hRap1 delta Br was a gift from Titia de Lange (Addgene plasmid # 13255 ; http://n2t.net/addgene:13255 ; RRID:Addgene_13255)
